Addgene plasmid #116799: pHAGE-TGFB1
Purpose: Lentiviral expression of TGFB1
Depositing lab: Gordon Mills & Kenneth Scott. Depositing organization: Baylor College of Medicine. Publication: Systematic Functional Annotation of Somatic Mutations in Cancer. Ng PK, Li J, Jeong KJ, Shao S, Chen H, Tsang YH, Sengupta S, Wang Z, Bhavana VH, Tran R, Soewito S, Minussi DC, Moreno D, Kong K, Dogruluk T, Lu H, Gao J, Tokheim C, Zhou DC, Johnson AM, Zeng J, Ip CKM, Ju Z, Wester M, Yu S, Li Y, Vellano CP, Schultz N, Karchin R, Ding L, Lu Y, Cheung LWT, Chen K, Shaw KR, Meric-Bernstam F, Scott KL, Yi S, Sahni N, Liang H, Mills GB. Cancer Cell. 2018 Mar 12;33(3):450-462.e10. doi: 10.1016/j.ccell.2018.01.021. PubMed 29533785.
Backbone
  Vector backbone: pHAGE
  Vector type: Lentiviral
Growth in bacteria
  Bacterial resistance: Ampicillin, 100 μg/mL
  Growth temperature: 37°C
  Growth strain: Stbl3
  Copy number: High Copy
Gene/Insert
  Gene/Insert name: TGFB1
  Species: H. sapiens (human)
  Mutation: WT
  Entrez Gene: TGFB1 (a.k.a. CAEND1, CED, DPD1, IBDIMDE, LAP, TGF-beta1, TGFB, TGFbeta)
  Cloning method: Gateway Cloning
Terms and licenses: Academic/Nonprofit Terms; Industry Terms: Not Available to Industry
How to cite: pHAGE-TGFB1 was a gift from Gordon Mills & Kenneth Scott (Addgene plasmid # 116799 ; http://n2t.net/addgene:116799 ; RRID:Addgene_116799)
