[The description below was written by a language model from this plasmid's Addgene catalogue record and pLannotate feature annotations shown in this document.]
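Description:
pHAGE-TGFB1 is a 9,685-nt HIV-1-derived lentiviral expression plasmid built on the pHAGE backbone and carrying the wild-type human TGFB1 open reading frame, which encodes the precursor of transforming growth factor beta-1. It is maintained in E. coli through a high-copy ColE1/pUC-type origin and selected with ampicillin via the bla (AmpR) gene. The recombination-deficient Stbl3 strain is listed as host, a common choice for plasmids containing repeated LTR sequences.

The transfer cassette is flanked by a truncated 5' LTR and a ΔU3 self-inactivating 3' LTR. It contains the Ψ packaging signal with an adjoining gag fragment, the Rev response element for Rev-dependent nuclear export of the genomic RNA, and the cPPT/CTS element that aids nuclear import in transduced cells. Small nef and rev fragments are residual viral sequence.

Within this frame, the constitutive human EF-1α promoter drives TGFB1, which was inserted by Gateway recombination and is therefore bracketed by attB1 and attB2 sites. A V5 epitope tag is annotated just downstream of attB2, but the record does not state whether the insert reads through into it or ends with its own stop codon. An EMCV IRES then allows EGFP to be translated from the same transcript, so transduced cells can be identified by fluorescence. A WPRE downstream enhances transcript expression. No mammalian drug-selection marker is annotated.

The stated purpose is lentiviral expression of TGFB1. It was deposited with a study on systematic functional annotation of somatic mutations in cancer, where a wild-type clone would plausibly serve as a reference for mutant alleles, though the record does not say so explicitly.
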