Features (pLannotate 1.2.2; 27 found; start..end, strand, type, name):
    377..634     +  LTR            5' LTR (truncated): truncated 5' long terminal repeat (LTR) from HIV-1
    681..806     +  misc_feature   HIV-1 Ψ: packaging signal of human immunodeficiency virus type 1
    790..1128    +  CDS            HIV-1 gag (fragment): gag protein from human immunodeficiency virus 1; gag
   1303..1536    +  misc_feature   RRE: The Rev response element (RRE) of HIV-1 allows for Rev-dependent mRNA export from the nucleus to the cytoplasm.
   1913..2013    +  CDS            Rev (fragment): human immunodeficiency virus 1 (HIV-1) Rev protein; rev; enhances nuclear export of unspliced and incompletely spliced viral mRNAs
   2058..2175    +  misc_feature   cPPT/CTS: central polypurine tract and central termination sequence of HIV-1
   2223..3401    +  promoter       EF-1α promoter: strong constitutive promoter for human elongation factor EF-1α
   3422..3442    +  protein_bind   attB1: mutant version of attB; core recombination site for the Gateway® BP reaction BP Clonase™
   3448..4617    +  CDS            TGFB1: TGFB1_HUMAN - Also known as TGFB. Experimental evidence at protein level: Swiss-Prot protein existence level 1. [Transforming growth factor beta-1]: Multifunctional protein that regulates the growth and differentiation of various cell types and is involved in various processes, such as normal development, immune function, microglia function and responses to neurodegeneration (By similarity). Activation into mature form follows different steps: following cleavage of the proprotein in the Golgi apparatus, Latency- associated peptide (LAP) and Transforming growth factor beta-1 (TGF- beta-1) chain
   4622..4646    -  protein_bind   attB2: mutant version of attB; recombination site for the Gateway® BP reaction BP Clonase™
   4699..4740    +  CDS            V5 tag: epitope tag from simian virus 5
   4866..5328    +  misc_feature   IRES: internal ribosome entry site (IRES) of the encephalomyocarditis virus (EMCV)
   5342..6061    +  CDS            EGFP: the original enhanced GFP (Yang et al., 1996) mammalian codon-optimized
   6075..6663    +  misc_feature   WPRE: woodchuck hepatitis virus posttranscriptional regulatory element
   6671..6736    +  CDS            nef (fragment): NEF_HV1Z2 - Experimental evidence at protein level: Swiss-Prot protein existence level 1. Extracellular Nef protein targets CD4(+) T-lymphocytes for apoptosis by interacting with CXCR4 surface receptors. From Human immunodeficiency virus type 1 group M subtype D (isolate Z2/CDC-Z34) (HIV-1).
   6738..6971    +  LTR            3' LTR (ΔU3): self-inactivating 3' long terminal repeat (LTR) from HIV-1
   7176..7280    +  promoter       AmpR promoter: bla
   7281..8141    +  CDS            AmpR: β-lactamase; bla; confers resistance to ampicillin, carbenicillin, and related antibiotics
   8312..8900    +  rep_origin     ori: high-copy-number ColE1/pMB1/pBR322/pUC origin of replication
   9083..9137    +  CDS            lacI (fragment): lac repressor; lacI; The lac repressor binds to the lac operator to inhibit transcription in E. coli. This inhibition can be relieved by adding lactose or isopropyl-β-D-thiogalactopyranoside (IPTG).
   9143..9236    +  rep_origin     SV40 ori (fragment): SV40 origin of replication
   9261..9298    +  CDS            lacI (fragment): lac repressor; lacI; The lac repressor binds to the lac operator to inhibit transcription in E. coli. This inhibition can be relieved by adding lactose or isopropyl-β-D-thiogalactopyranoside (IPTG).
   9311..9332    +  protein_bind   CAP binding site: CAP binding activates transcription in the presence of cAMP. E. coli catabolite activator protein
   9347..9377    +  promoter       lac promoter: promoter for the E. coli lac operon
   9385..9401    +  protein_bind   lac operator: The lac repressor binds to the lac operator to inhibit transcription in E. coli. This inhibition can be relieved by adding lactose or isopropyl-β-D-thiogalactopyranoside (IPTG). lac repressor encoded by lacI
   9435..9518    +  polyA_signal   SV40 poly(A) signal (fragment): SV40 polyadenylation signal
   9685..329     +  CDS            nef (fragment) (across the origin): NEF_HV1BR - Experimental evidence at protein level: Swiss-Prot protein existence level 1. Extracellular Nef protein targets CD4(+) T-lymphocytes for apoptosis by interacting with CXCR4 surface receptors (PubMed:14990729). From Human immunodeficiency virus type 1 group M subtype B (isolate BRU/LAI) (HIV-1).
>Addgene plasmid #116799 | pHAGE-TGFB1 | addgene full sequence | sequence record 241759 | Addgene NGS Result
TGGAAGGGCTAATTCACTCCCAAAGAAGACAAGATATCCTTGATCTGTGGATCTACCACACACAAGGCTA
CTTCCCTGATTAGCAGAACTACACACCAGGGCCAGGGGTCAGATATCCACTGACCTTTGGATGGTGCTAC
AAGCTAGTACCAGTTGAGCCAGATAAGGTAGAAGAGGCCAATAAAGGAGAGAACACCAGCTTGTTACACC
CTGTGAGCCTGCATGGGATGGATGACCCGGAGAGAGAAGTGTTAGAGTGGAGGTTTGACAGCCGCCTAGC
ATTTCATCACGTGGCCCGAGAGCTGCATCCGGAGTACTTCAAGAACTGCTGATATCGAGCTTGCTACAAG
GGACTTTCCGCTGGGGACTTTCCAGGGAGGCGTGGCCTGGGCGGGACTGGGGAGTGGCGAGCCCTCAGAT
CCTGCATATAAGCAGCTGCTTTTTGCCTGTACTGGGTCTCTCTGGTTAGACCAGATCTGAGCCTGGGAGC
TCTCTGGCTAACTAGGGAACCCACTGCTTAAGCCTCAATAAAGCTTGCCTTGAGTGCTTCAAGTAGTGTG
TGCCCGTCTGTTGTGTGACTCTGGTAACTAGAGATCCCTCAGACCCTTTTAGTCAGTGTGGAAAATCTCT
AGCAGTGGCGCCCGAACAGGGACTTGAAAGCGAAAGGGAAACCAGAGGAGCTCTCTCGACGCAGGACTCG
GCTTGCTGAAGCGCGCACGGCAAGAGGCGAGGGGCGGCGACTGGTGAGTACGCCAAAAATTTTGACTAGC
GGAGGCTAGAAGGAGAGAGATGGGTGCGAGAGCGTCAGTATTAAGCGGGGGAGAATTAGATCGCGATGGG
AAAAAATTCGGTTAAGGCCAGGGGGAAAGAAAAAATATAAATTAAAACATATAGTATGGGCAAGCAGGGA
GCTAGAACGATTCGCAGTTAATCCTGGCCTGTTAGAAACATCAGAAGGCTGTAGACAAATACTGGGACAG
CTACAACCATCCCTTCAGACAGGATCAGAAGAACTTAGATCATTATATAATACAGTAGCAACCCTCTATT
GTGTGCATCAAAGGATAGAGATAAAAGACACCAAGGAAGCTTTAGACAAGATAGAGGAAGAGCAAAACAA
AAGTAAGACCACCGCACAGCAAGCGGCCGGCCGCTGATCTTCAGACCTGGAGGAGGAGATATGAGGGACA
ATTGGAGAAGTGAATTATATAAATATAAAGTAGTAAAAATTGAACCATTAGGAGTAGCACCCACCAAGGC
AAAGAGAAGAGTGGTGCAGAGAGAAAAAAGAGCAGTGGGAATAGGAGCTTTGTTCCTTGGGTTCTTGGGA
GCAGCAGGAAGCACTATGGGCGCAGCGTCAATGACGCTGACGGTACAGGCCAGACAATTATTGTCTGGTA
TAGTGCAGCAGCAGAACAATTTGCTGAGGGCTATTGAGGCGCAACAGCATCTGTTGCAACTCACAGTCTG
GGGCATCAAGCAGCTCCAGGCAAGAATCCTGGCTGTGGAAAGATACCTAAAGGATCAACAGCTCCTGGGG
ATTTGGGGTTGCTCTGGAAAACTCATTTGCACCACTGCTGTGCCTTGGAATGCTAGTTGGAGTAATAAAT
CTCTGGAACAGATTTGGAATCACACGACCTGGATGGAGTGGGACAGAGAAATTAACAATTACACAAGCTT
AATACACTCCTTAATTGAAGAATCGCAAAACCAGCAAGAAAAGAATGAACAAGAATTATTGGAATTAGAT
AAATGGGCAAGTTTGTGGAATTGGTTTAACATAACAAATTGGCTGTGGTATATAAAATTATTCATAATGA
TAGTAGGAGGCTTGGTAGGTTTAAGAATAGTTTTTGCTGTACTTTCTATAGTGAATAGAGTTAGGCAGGG
ATATTCACCATTATCGTTTCAGACCCACCTCCCAACCCCGAGGGGACCCGACAGGCCCGAAGGAATAGAA
GAAGAAGGTGGAGAGAGAGACAGAGACAGATCCATTCGATTAGTGAACGGATCTCGACGGTATCGCCGAA
TTCACAAATGGCAGTATTCATCCACAATTTTAAAAGAAAAGGGGGGATTGGGGGGTACAGTGCAGGGGAA
AGAATAGTAGACATAATAGCAACAGACATACAAACTAAAGAATTACAAAAACAAATTACAAAAATTCAAA
ATTTTCGGGTTTATTACAGGGACAGCAGAGATCCAGTTTGGACTAGTCGTGAGGCTCCGGTGCCCGTCAG
TGGGCAGAGCGCACATCGCCCACAGTCCCCGAGAAGTTGGGGGGAGGGGTCGGCAATTGAACCGGTGCCT
AGAGAAGGTGGCGCGGGGTAAACTGGGAAAGTGATGTCGTGTACTGGCTCCGCCTTTTTCCCGAGGGTGG
GGGAGAACCGTATATAAGTGCAGTAGTCGCCGTGAACGTTCTTTTTCGCAACGGGTTTGCCGCCAGAACA
CAGGTAAGTGCCGTGTGTGGTTCCCGCGGGCCTGGCCTCTTTACGGGTTATGGCCCTTGCGTGCCTTGAA
TTACTTCCACCTGGCTGCAGTACGTGATTCTTGATCCCGAGCTTCGGGTTGGAAGTGGGTGGGAGAGTTC
GAGGCCTTGCGCTTAAGGAGCCCCTTCGCCTCGTGCTTGAGTTGAGGCCTGGCCTGGGCGCTGGGGCCGC
CGCGTGCGAATCTGGTGGCACCTTCGCGCCTGTCTCGCTGCTTTCGATAAGTCTCTAGCCATTTAAAATT
TTTGATGACCTGCTGCGACGCTTTTTTTCTGGCAAGATAGTCTTGTAAATGCGGGCCAAGATCTGCACAC
TGGTATTTCGGTTTTTGGGGCCGCGGGCGGCGACGGGGCCCGTGCGTCCCAGCGCACATGTTCGGCGAGG
CGGGGCCTGCGAGCGCGGCCACCGAGAATCGGACGGGGGTAGTCTCAAGCTGGCCGGCCTGCTCTGGTGC
CTGGCCTCGCGCCGCCGTGTATCGCCCCGCCCTGGGCGGCAAGGCTGGCCCGGTCGGCACCAGTTGCGTG
AGCGGAAAGATGGCCGCTTCCCGGCCCTGCTGCAGGGAGCTCAAAATGGAGGACGCGGCGCTCGGGAGAG
CGGGCGGGTGAGTCACCCACACAAAGGAAAAGGGCCTTTCCGTCCTCAGCCGTCGCTTCATGTGACTCCA
CGGAGTACCGGGCGCCGTCCAGGCACCTCGATTAGTTCTCGAGCTTTTGGAGTACGTCGTCTTTAGGTTG
GGGGGAGGGGTTTTATGCGATGGAGTTTCCCCACACTGAGTGGGTGGAGACTGAAGTTAGGCCAGCTTGG
CACTTGATGTAATTCTCCTTGGAATTTGCCCTTTTTGAGTTTGGATCTTGGTTCATTCTCAAGCCTCAGA
CAGTGGTTCAAAGTTTTTTTCTTCCATTTCAGGTGTCGTGAAGCGGCCCTGCAGATATCAACAAGTTTGT
ACAAAAAAGCAGGCACCATGCCGCCCTCCGGGCTGCGGCTGCTGCCGCTGCTGCTACCGCTGCTGTGGCT
ACTGGTGCTGACGCCTGGCCGGCCGGCCGCGGGACTATCCACCTGCAAGACTATCGACATGGAGCTGGTG
AAGCGGAAGCGCATCGAGGCCATCCGCGGCCAGATCCTGTCCAAGCTGCGGCTCGCCAGCCCCCCGAGCC
AGGGGGAGGTGCCGCCCGGCCCGCTGCCCGAGGCCGTGCTCGCCCTGTACAACAGCACCCGCGACCGGGT
GGCCGGGGAGAGTGCAGAACCGGAGCCCGAGCCTGAGGCCGACTACTACGCCAAGGAGGTCACCCGCGTG
CTAATGGTGGAAACCCACAACGAAATCTATGACAAGTTCAAGCAGAGTACACACAGCATATATATGTTCT
TCAACACATCAGAGCTCCGAGAAGCGGTACCTGAACCCGTGTTGCTCTCCCGGGCAGAGCTGCGTCTGCT
GAGGCTCAAGTTAAAAGTGGAGCAGCACGTGGAGCTGTACCAGAAATACAGCAACAATTCCTGGCGATAC
CTCAGCAACCGGCTGCTGGCACCCAGCGACTCGCCAGAGTGGTTATCTTTTGATGTCACCGGAGTTGTGC
GGCAGTGGTTGAGCCGTGGAGGGGAAATTGAGGGCTTTCGCCTTAGCGCCCACTGCTCCTGTGACAGCAG
GGATAACACACTGCAAGTGGACATCAACGGGTTCACTACCGGCCGCCGAGGTGACCTGGCCACCATTCAT
GGCATGAACCGGCCTTTCCTGCTTCTCATGGCCACCCCGCTGGAGAGGGCCCAGCATCTGCAAAGCTCCC
GGCACCGCCGAGCCCTGGACACCAACTATTGCTTCAGCTCCACGGAGAAGAACTGCTGCGTGCGGCAGCT
GTACATTGACTTCCGCAAGGACCTCGGCTGGAAGTGGATCCACGAGCCCAAGGGCTACCATGCCAACTTC
TGCCTCGGGCCCTGCCCCTACATTTGGAGCCTGGACACGCAGTACAGCAAGGTCCTGGCCCTGTACAACC
AGCATAACCCGGGCGCCTCGGCGGCGCCGTGCTGCGTGCCGCAGGCGCTGGAGCCGCTGCCCATCGTGTA
CTACGTGGGCCGCAAGCCCAAGGTGGAGCAGCTGTCCAACATGATCGTGCGCTCCTGCAAGTGCAGCTAG
AACCCAGCTTTCTTGTACAAAGTGGTTGATATCCAGCACAGTGGCGGCCGCTCGAGTCTAGAGGGCCCGC
GGTTCGAAGGTAAGCCTATCCCTAACCCTCTCCTCGGTCTCGATTCTACGCGTACCGGTTAGTAATGAGA
TCCCTCCCCCCCCCCTAACGTTACTGGCCGAAGCCGCTTGGAATAAGGCCGGTGTGCGTTTGTCTATATG
TTATTTTCCACCATATTGCCGTCTTTTGGCAATGTGAGGGCCCGGAAACCTGGCCCTGTCTTCTTGACGA
GCATTCCTAGGGGTCTTTCCCCTCTCGCCAAAGGAATGCAAGGTCTGTTGAATGTCGTGAAGGAAGCAGT
TCCTCTGGAAGCTTCTTGAAGACAAACAACGTCTGTAGCGACCCTTTGCAGGCAGCGGAACCCCCCACCT
GGCGACAGGTGCCTCTGCGGCCAAAAGCCACGTGTATAAGATACACCTGCAAAGGCGGCACAACCCCAGT
GCCACGTTGTGAGTTGGATAGTTGTGGAAAGAGTCAAATGGCTCTCCTCAAGCGTATTCAACAAGGGGCT
GAAGGATGCCCAGAAGGTACCCCATTGTATGGGATCTGATCTGGGGCCTCGGTGCACATGCTTTACATGT
GTTTAGTCGAGGTTAAAAAAACGTCTAGGCCCCCCGAACCACGGGGACGTGGTTTTCCTTTGAAAAACAC
GATGATAATATGGCCACACATATGGTGAGCAAGGGCGAGGAGCTGTTCACCGGGGTGGTGCCCATCCTGG
TCGAGCTGGACGGCGACGTAAACGGCCACAAGTTCAGCGTGTCCGGCGAGGGCGAGGGCGATGCCACCTA
CGGCAAGCTGACCCTGAAGTTCATCTGCACCACCGGCAAGCTGCCCGTGCCCTGGCCCACCCTCGTGACC
ACCCTGACCTACGGCGTGCAGTGCTTCAGCCGCTACCCCGACCACATGAAGCAGCACGACTTCTTCAAGT
CCGCCATGCCCGAAGGCTACGTCCAGGAGCGCACCATCTTCTTCAAGGACGACGGCAACTACAAGACCCG
CGCCGAGGTGAAGTTCGAGGGCGACACCCTGGTGAACCGCATCGAGCTGAAGGGCATCGACTTCAAGGAG
GACGGCAACATCCTGGGGCACAAGCTGGAGTACAACTACAACAGCCACAACGTCTATATCATGGCCGACA
AGCAGAAGAACGGCATCAAGGTGAACTTCAAGATCCGCCACAACATCGAGGACGGCAGCGTGCAGCTCGC
CGACCACTACCAGCAGAACACCCCCATCGGCGACGGCCCCGTGCTGCTGCCCGACAACCACTACCTGAGC
ACCCAGTCCGCCCTGAGCAAAGACCCCAACGAGAAGCGCGATCACATGGTCCTGCTGGAGTTCGTGACCG
CCGCCGGGATCACTCTCGGCATGGACGAGCTGTACAAGTAAATCGATAGATCCTAATCAACCTCTGGATT
ACAAAATTTGTGAAAGATTGACTGGTATTCTTAACTATGTTGCTCCTTTTACGCTATGTGGATACGCTGC
TTTAATGCCTTTGTATCATGCTATTGCTTCCCGTATGGCTTTCATTTTCTCCTCCTTGTATAAATCCTGG
TTGCTGTCTCTTTATGAGGAGTTGTGGCCCGTTGTCAGGCAACGTGGCGTGGTGTGCACTGTGTTTGCTG
ACGCAACCCCCACTGGTTGGGGCATTGCCACCACCTGTCAGCTCCTTTCCGGGACTTTCGCTTTCCCCCT
CCCTATTGCCACGGCGGAACTCATCGCCGCCTGCCTTGCCCGCTGCTGGACAGGGGCTCGGCTGTTGGGC
ACTGACAATTCCGTGGTGTTGTCGGGGAAATCATCGTCCTTTCCTTGGCTGCTCGCCTGTGTTGCCACCT
GGATTCTGCGCGGGACGTCCTTCTGCTACGTCCCTTCGGCCCTCAATCCAGCGGACCTTCCTTCCCGCGG
CCTGCTGCCGGCTCTGCGGCCTCTTCCGCGTCTTCGCCTTCGCCCTCAGACGAGTCGGATCTCCCTTTGG
GCCGCCTCCCCGCCTGAGATCCTTTAAGACCAATGACTTACAAGGCAGCTGTAGATCTTAGCCACTTTTT
AAAAGAAAAGGGGGGACTGGAAGGGCTAATTCACTCCCAACGAAGACAAGATCTGCTTTTTGCTTGTACT
GGGTCTCTCTGGTTAGACCAGATCTGAGCCTGGGAGCTCTCTGGCTAACTAGGGAACCCACTGCTTAAGC
CTCAATAAAGCTTGCCTTGAGTGCTTCAAGTAGTGTGTGCCCGTCTGTTGTGTGACTCTGGTAACTAGAG
ATCCCTCAGACCCTTTTAGTCAGTGTGGAAAATCTCTAGCAGTAGTAGTTCATGTCATCTTATTATTCAG
TATTTATAACTTGCAAAGAAATGAATATCAGAGAGTGAGAGGCCCGGGTTAATTAAGGAAAGGGCTAGAT
CATTCTTGAAGACGAAAGGGCCTCGTGATACGCCTATTTTTATAGGTTAATGTCATGATAATAATGGTTT
CTTAGACGTCAGGTGGCACTTTTCGGGGAAATGTGCGCGGAACCCCTATTTGTTTATTTTTCTAAATACA
TTCAAATATGTATCCGCTCATGAGACAATAACCCTGATAAATGCTTCAATAATATTGAAAAAGGAAGAGT
ATGAGTATTCAACATTTCCGTGTCGCCCTTATTCCCTTTTTTGCGGCATTTTGCCTTCCTGTTTTTGCTC
ACCCAGAAACGCTGGTGAAAGTAAAAGATGCTGAAGATCAGTTGGGTGCACGAGTGGGTTACATCGAACT
GGATCTCAACAGCGGTAAGATCCTTGAGAGTTTTCGCCCCGAAGAACGTTTTCCAATGATGAGCACTTTT
AAAGTTCTGCTATGTGGCGCGGTATTATCCCGTGTTGACGCCGGGCAAGAGCAACTCGGTCGCCGCATAC
ACTATTCTCAGAATGACTTGGTTGAGTACTCACCAGTCACAGAAAAGCATCTTACGGATGGCATGACAGT
AAGAGAATTATGCAGTGCTGCCATAACCATGAGTGATAACACTGCGGCCAACTTACTTCTGACAACGATC
GGAGGACCGAAGGAGCTAACCGCTTTTTTGCACAACATGGGGGATCATGTAACTCGCCTTGATCGTTGGG
AACCGGAGCTGAATGAAGCCATACCAAACGACGAGCGTGACACCACGATGCCTGTAGCAATGGCAACAAC
GTTGCGCAAACTATTAACTGGCGAACTACTTACTCTAGCTTCCCGGCAACAATTAATAGACTGGATGGAG
GCGGATAAAGTTGCAGGACCACTTCTGCGCTCGGCCCTTCCGGCTGGCTGGTTTATTGCTGATAAATCTG
GAGCCGGTGAGCGTGGGTCTCGCGGTATCATTGCAGCACTGGGGCCAGATGGTAAGCCCTCCCGTATCGT
AGTTATCTACACGACGGGGAGTCAGGCAACTATGGATGAACGAAATAGACAGATCGCTGAGATAGGTGCC
TCACTGATTAAGCATTGGTAACTGTCAGACCAAGTTTACTCATATATACTTTAGATTGATTTAAAACTTC
ATTTTTAATTTAAAAGGATCTAGGTGAAGATCCTTTTTGATAATCTCATGACCAAAATCCCTTAACGTGA
GTTTTCGTTCCACTGAGCGTCAGACCCCGTAGAAAAGATCAAAGGATCTTCTTGAGATCCTTTTTTTCTG
CGCGTAATCTGCTGCTTGCAAACAAAAAAACCACCGCTACCAGCGGTGGTTTGTTTGCCGGATCAAGAGC
TACCAACTCTTTTTCCGAAGGTAACTGGCTTCAGCAGAGCGCAGATACCAAATACTGTTCTTCTAGTGTA
GCCGTAGTTAGGCCACCACTTCAAGAACTCTGTAGCACCGCCTACATACCTCGCTCTGCTAATCCTGTTA
CCAGTGGCTGCTGCCAGTGGCGATAAGTCGTGTCTTACCGGGTTGGACTCAAGACGATAGTTACCGGATA
AGGCGCAGCGGTCGGGCTGAACGGGGGGTTCGTGCACACAGCCCAGCTTGGAGCGAACGACCTACACCGA
ACTGAGATACCTACAGCGTGAGCTATGAGAAAGCGCCACGCTTCCCGAAGGGAGAAAGGCGGACAGGTAT
CCGGTAAGCGGCAGGGTCGGAACAGGAGAGCGCACGAGGGAGCTTCCAGGGGGAAACGCCTGGTATCTTT
ATAGTCCTGTCGGGTTTCGCCACCTCTGACTTGAGCGTCGATTTTTGTGATGCTCGTCAGGGGGGCGGAG
CCTATGGAAAAACGCCAGCAACGCGGCCTTTTTACGGTTCCTGGCCTTTTGCTGGCCTTTTGCTCACATG
TTCTTTCCTGCGTTATCCCCTGATTCTGTGGATAACCGTATTACCGCCTTTGAGTGAGCTGATACCGCTC
GCCGCAGCCGAACGACCGAGCGCAGCGAGTCAGTGAGCGAGGAAGCGGAAGAGCGCCCAATACGCAAACC
GCCTCTCCCCGCGCGTTGGCCGATTCATTAATGCAGCAAGCTCATGGCTGACTAATTTTTTTTATTTATG
CAGAGGCCGAGGCCGCCTCGGCCTCTGAGCTATTCCAGAAGTAGTGAGGAGGCTTTTTTGGAGGCCTAGG
CTTTTGCAAAAAGCTCCCCGTGGCACGACAGGTTTCCCGACTGGAAAGCGGGCAGTGAGCGCAACGCAAT
TAATGTGAGTTAGCTCACTCATTAGGCACCCCAGGCTTTACACTTTATGCTTCCGGCTCGTATGTTGTGT
GGAATTGTGAGCGGATAACAATTTCACACAGGAAACAGCTATGACATGATTACGAATTTCACAAATAAAG
CATTTTTTTCACTGCATTCTAGTTGTGGTTTGTCCAAACTCATCAATGTATCTTATCATGTCTGGATCAA
CTGGATAACTCAAGCTAACCAAAATCATCCCAAACTTCCCACCCCATACCCTATTACCACTGCCAATTAC
CTGTGGTTTCATTTACTCTAAACCTGTGATTCCTCTGAATTATTTTCATTTTAAAGAAATTGTATTTGTT
AAATATGTACTACAAACTTAGTAGT
