>Addgene plasmid #116799 | pHAGE-TGFB1 | depositor partial sequence | sequence record 219675 | insert
ATGCCGCCCTCCGGGCTGCGGCTGCTGCCGCTGCTGCTACCGCTGCTGTGGCTACTGGTGCTGACGCCTG
GCCGGCCGGCCGCGGGACTATCCACCTGCAAGACTATCGACATGGAGCTGGTGAAGCGGAAGCGCATCGA
GGCCATCCGCGGCCAGATCCTGTCCAAGCTGCGGCTCGCCAGCCCCCCGAGCCAGGGGGAGGTGCCGCCC
GGCCCGCTGCCCGAGGCCGTGCTCGCCCTGTACAACAGCACCCGCGACCGGGTGGCCGGGGAGAGTGCAG
AACCGGAGCCCGAGCCTGAGGCCGACTACTACGCCAAGGAGGTCACCCGCGTGCTAATGGTGGAAACCCA
CAACGAAATCTATGACAAGTTCAAGCAGAGTACACACAGCATATATATGTTCTTCAACACATCAGAGCTC
CGAGAAGCGGTACCTGAACCCGTGTTGCTCTCCCGGGCAGAGCTGCGTCTGCTGAGGCTCAAGTTAAAAG
TGGAGCAGCACGTGGAGCTGTACCAGAAATACAGCAACAATTCCTGGCGATACCTCAGCAACCGGCTGCT
GGCACCCAGCGACTCGCCAGAGTGGTTATCTTTTGATGTCACCGGAGTTGTGCGGCAGTGGTTGAGCCGT
GGAGGGGAAATTGAGGGCTTTCGCCTTAGCGCCCACTGCTCCTGTGACAGCAGGGATAACACACTGCAAG
TGGACATCAACGGGTTCACTACCGGCCGCCGAGGTGACCTGGCCACCATTCATGGCATGAACCGGCCTTT
CCTGCTTCTCATGGCCACCCCGCTGGAGAGGGCCCAGCATCTGCAAAGCTCCCGGCACCGCCGAGCCCTG
GACACCAACTATTGCTTCAGCTCCACGGAGAAGAACTGCTGCGTGCGGCAGCTGTACATTGACTTCCGCA
AGGACCTCGGCTGGAAGTGGATCCACGAGCCCAAGGGCTACCATGCCAACTTCTGCCTCGGGCCCTGCCC
CTACATTTGGAGCCTGGACACGCAGTACAGCAAGGTCCTGGCCCTGTACAACCAGCATAACCCGGGCGCC
TCGGCGGCGCCGTGCTGCGTGCCGCAGGCGCTGGAGCCGCTGCCCATCGTGTACTACGTGGGCCGCAAGC
CCAAGGTGGAGCAGCTGTCCAACATGATCGTGCGCTCCTGCAAGTGCAGCTGA
